Addgene plasmid #152698: pGBW-m4133861
Purpose: Mammalian expression plasmid for SARS-CoV-2 nsp8
Depositing lab: Ginkgo Bioworks & Benjie Chen.
Backbone
  Vector backbone: pTwist_CMV_Hygro_6
  Backbone size w/o insert (bp): 6525
  Vector type: Mammalian Expression
  Selectable markers: Hygromycin
Growth in bacteria
  Bacterial resistance: Ampicillin, 100 μg/mL
  Growth temperature: 37°C
  Growth strain: DH5alpha
  Copy number: High Copy
Gene/Insert
  Gene/Insert name: SARS-CoV-2 nsp8
  Species: Severe acute respiratory syndrome coronavirus 2
  Insert size (bp): 587
  Mutation: wt
  Entrez Gene: ORF1ab (a.k.a. GU280_gp01)
  Promoter: CMV
  Tag / fusion protein: Cleavable TEV;HA (C terminal on backbone)
  Cloning method: Unknown
Resource information
  A portion of this plasmid was derived from a plasmid made by: GinkgoBioworks
Depositor comments: NCBI reference sequence: YP_009725304.1
How to cite: pGBW-m4133861 was a gift from Ginkgo Bioworks & Benjie Chen (Addgene plasmid # 152698 ; http://n2t.net/addgene:152698 ; RRID:Addgene_152698)
