[The description below was written by a language model from this plasmid's Addgene catalogue record and pLannotate feature annotations shown in this document.]
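Description:
pGBW-m4133861 is a mammalian expression plasmid for the SARS-CoV-2 non-structural protein nsp8, built on the pTwist_CMV_Hygro_6 backbone. It is propagated in E. coli as a high-copy plasmid through a ColE1/pUC-type origin and selected with ampicillin via a full-length β-lactamase (AmpR) gene. For selection in mammalian cells it carries a separate cassette in which the human ubiquitin C (UbC) promoter drives hygromycin B phosphotransferase, followed by a synthetic polyadenylation signal, allowing enrichment or stable line generation under hygromycin.

The payload is the wild-type nsp8 coding region, a roughly 0.6 kb segment of the viral ORF1ab polyprotein. It sits downstream of the human cytomegalovirus immediate-early enhancer and promoter and is terminated by an SV40 poly(A) signal. The automated annotation identifies this open reading frame only as a fragment of the SARS-CoV-2 replicase polyprotein 1a. The function text attached to that hit describes nsp10, but this is the generic polyprotein entry rather than an indication of the insert, which the catalogue record gives as nsp8. According to the record, the backbone supplies a C-terminal HA epitope tag preceded by a TEV protease cleavage site, so the tag can be used for detection or immunoprecipitation and then removed; these small elements are not separately annotated in the feature table. The backbone also contains bacterial T7 and rrnG transcription terminators and short 5′ and 3′ β-globin insulator elements flanking the functional units, which presumably limit read-through and interference between cassettes. The construct suits transient or stable expression of tagged nsp8 in mammalian cells, although the record does not specify particular applications.
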