Features (pLannotate 1.2.2; 20 found; start..end, strand, type, name):
      1..304     +  enhancer       CMV enhancer: human cytomegalovirus immediate early enhancer
    377..394     -  promoter       CMV promoter (fragment): human cytomegalovirus (CMV) immediate early promoter
    457..508     +  promoter       CMVd2 promoter: truncated human cytomegalovirus (CMV) immediate early promoter that yields moderately reduced expression relative to the full-length promoter
    577..1179    +  CDS            R1A_SARS2 (fragment): Experimental evidence at protein level: Swiss-Prot protein existence level 1. [Non-structural protein 10]: Plays a pivotal role in viral transcription by stimulating both nsp14 3'-5' exoribonuclease and nsp16 2'-O-methyltransferase activities. Therefore plays an essential role in viral mRNAs cap methylation. From Severe acute respiratory syndrome coronavirus 2 (2019-nCoV) (SARS-CoV-2).
   1290..1411    -  polyA_signal   SV40 poly(A) signal: SV40 polyadenylation signal
   1434..1503    -  CDS            large T antigen (fragment): large T antigen from SV40 (simian virus 40)
   1526..1572    +  terminator     T7 terminator: transcription terminator for bacteriophage T7 RNA polymerase
   1602..1738    +  terminator     rrnG terminator: transcription terminator from the E. coli ribosomal RNA rrnG operon (Albrechtsen et al., 1991)
   1783..1854    +  misc_feature   3' β-globin insulator: insulator downstream of the human β-globin locus (Farrell et al., 2002)
   2080..2668    -  rep_origin     ori: high-copy-number ColE1/pMB1/pBR322/pUC origin of replication
   2840..2904    -  CDS            bla(M) (fragment): β-lactamase lacking the signal sequence; bla(M); allows cytosolic expression of β-lactamase
   3168..4377    +  promoter       UbC promoter: human ubiquitin C promoter
   4387..5408    +  CDS            HygR (fragment): hygromycin B phosphotransferase confers resistance to hygromycin
   5436..5484    +  polyA_signal   poly(A) signal: synthetic polyadenylation signal
   5750..6610    +  CDS            AmpR: β-lactamase; bla; confers resistance to ampicillin, carbenicillin, and related antibiotics
   6623..6759    +  terminator     rrnG terminator: transcription terminator from the E. coli ribosomal RNA rrnG operon (Albrechtsen et al., 1991)
   6911..6982    +  misc_feature   5' β-globin insulator: insulator upstream of the human β-globin locus (Farrell et al., 2002)
   6987..7033    -  terminator     T7 terminator: transcription terminator for bacteriophage T7 RNA polymerase
   7051..7099    -  polyA_signal   poly(A) signal: synthetic polyadenylation signal
   7130..7179    +  enhancer       CMV enhancer (fragment): human cytomegalovirus immediate early enhancer
>Addgene plasmid #152698 | pGBW-m4133861 | addgene full sequence | sequence record 314730 | Addgene NGS Result
CGTTACATAACTTACGGTAAATGGCCCGCCTGGCTGACCGCCCAACGACCCCCGCCCATTGACGTCAATA
ATGACGTATGTTCCCATAGTAACGCCAATAGGGACTTTCCATTGACGTCAATGGGTGGAGTATTTACGGT
AAACTGCCCACTTGGCAGTACATCAAGTGTATCATATGCCAAGTACGCCCCCTATTGACGTCAATGACGG
TAAATGGCCCGCCTGGCATTATGCCCAGTACATGACCTTATGGGACTTTCCTACTTGGCAGTACATCTAC
GTATTAGTCATCGCTATTACCATGCTGATGCGGTTTTGGCAGTACATCAATGGGCGTGGATAGCGGTTTG
ACTCACGGGGATTTCCAAGTCTCCACCCCATTGACGTCAATGGGAGTTTGTTTTGGCACCAAAATCAACG
GGACTTTCCAAAATGTCGTAACAACTCCGCCCCATTGACGCAAATGGGCGGTAGGCGTGTACGGTGGGAG
GTCTATATAAGCAGAGCTGGTTTAGTGAACCGTCAGATCAGATCTTTGTCGATCCTACCATCCACTCGAC
ACACCCGCCAGCGGCCGCCACCATGATAGCCTCAGAGTTTAGTTCCCTTCCATCATATGCAGCTTTTGCT
ACTGCTCAAGAAGCTTATGAGCAGGCTGTTGCTAATGGTGATTCTGAAGTTGTTCTTAAAAAGTTGAAGA
AGTCTTTGAATGTGGCTAAATCTGAATTTGACCGTGATGCAGCCATGCAACGTAAGTTGGAAAAGATGGC
TGATCAAGCTATGACCCAAATGTATAAACAGGCTAGATCTGAGGACAAGAGGGCAAAAGTTACTAGTGCT
ATGCAGACAATGCTTTTCACTATGCTTAGAAAGTTGGATAATGATGCACTCAACAACATTATCAACAATG
CAAGAGATGGTTGTGTTCCCTTGAACATAATACCTCTTACAACAGCAGCCAAACTAATGGTTGTCATACC
AGACTATAACACATATAAAAATACGTGTGATGGTACAACATTTACTTATGCATCAGCATTGTGGGAAATC
CAACAGGTTGTAGATGCAGATAGTAAAATTGTTCAACTTAGTGAAATTAGTATGGACAATTCACCTAATT
TAGCATGGCCTCTTATTGTAACAGCTTTAAGGGCCAATTCTGCTGTCAAATTAGAAAACCTTTACTTTCA
GTCGTACCCCTATGACGTACCAGATTATGCGTAAGGATCCGCAGGCCTCTGCTAGCTTGACTGACTGAGA
TACAGCGTACCTTCAGCTCACAGACATGATAAGATACATTGATGAGTTTGGACAAACCACAACTAGAATG
CAGTGAAAAAAATGCTTTATTTGTGAAATTTGTGATGCTATTGCTTTATTTGTAACCATTATAAGCTGCA
ATAAACAAGTTAACAACAACAATTGCATTCATTTTATGTTTCAGGTTCAGGGGGAGGTGTGGGAGGTTTT
TTAAAGCAAGTAAAACCTCTACAAATGTGGTATTGGCCCATCTCTATCGGTATCGTAGCATAACCCCTTG
GGGCCTCTAAACGGGTCTTGAGGGGTTTTTTGTGCCCCTCGGGCCGGATTGCTATCTACCGGCATTGGCG
CAGAAAAAAATGCCTGATGCGACGCTGCGCGTCTTATACTCCCACATATGCCAGATTCAGCAACGGATAC
GGCTTCCCCAACTTGCCCACTTCCATACGTGTCCTCCTTACCAGAAATTTATCCTTAAGGTCGTCAGCTA
TCCTGCAGGCGATCTCTCGATTTCGATCAAGACATTCCTTTAATGGTCTTTTCTGGACACCACTAGGGGT
CAGAAGTAGTTCATCAAACTTTCTTCCCTCCCTAATCTCATTGGTTACCTTGGGCTATCGAAACTTAATT
AACCAGTCAAGTCAGCTACTTGGCGAGATCGACTTGTCTGGGTTTCGACTACGCTCAGAATTGCGTCAGT
CAAGTTCGATCTGGTCCTTGCTATTGCACCCGTTCTCCGATTACGAGTTTCATTTAAATCATGTGAGCAA
AAGGCCAGCAAAAGGCCAGGAACCGTAAAAAGGCCGCGTTGCTGGCGTTTTTCCATAGGCTCCGCCCCCC
TGACGAGCATCACAAAAATCGACGCTCAAGTCAGAGGTGGCGAAACCCGACAGGACTATAAAGATACCAG
GCGTTTCCCCCTGGAAGCTCCCTCGTGCGCTCTCCTGTTCCGACCCTGCCGCTTACCGGATACCTGTCCG
CCTTTCTCCCTTCGGGAAGCGTGGCGCTTTCTCATAGCTCACGCTGTAGGTATCTCAGTTCGGTGTAGGT
CGTTCGCTCCAAGCTGGGCTGTGTGCACGAACCCCCCGTTCAGCCCGACCGCTGCGCCTTATCCGGTAAC
TATCGTCTTGAGTCCAACCCGGTAAGACACGACTTATCGCCACTGGCAGCAGCCACTGGTAACAGGATTA
GCAGAGCGAGGTATGTAGGCGGTGCTACAGAGTTCTTGAAGTGGTGGCCTAACTACGGCTACACTAGAAG
AACAGTATTTGGTATCTGCGCTCTGCTGAAGCCAGTTACCTTCGGAAAAAGAGTTGGTAGCTCTTGATCC
GGCAAACAAACCACCGCTGGTAGCGGTGGTTTTTTTGTTTGCAAGCAGCAGATTACGCGCAGAAAAAAAG
GATCTCAAGAAGATCCTTTGATCTTTTCTACGGGGTCTGACGCTCAGTGGAACGAAAACTCACGTTAAGG
GATTTTGGTCATGAGATTATCAAAAAGGATCTTCACCTAGATCCTTTTAAATTAAAAATGAAGTTTTAAA
TCAATCTAAAGTATATATGAGTAAACTTGGTCTGACAGTTACCAATGCTTAATCAGTGAGGCACCTATCT
CAGCGATCTGTCTATTTCGTTCATCCATAGTTGCATTTAAATTTCCGAACTCTCCAAGGCCCTCGTCGGA
AAATCTTCAAACCTTTCGTCCGATCCATCTTGCAGGCTACCTCTCGAACGAACTATCGCAAGTCTCTTGG
CCGGCCTTGCGCCTTGGCTATTGCTTGGCAGCGCCTATCGCCAGGTATTACTCCAATCCCGAATATCCGA
GATCGGGATCACCCGAGAGAAGTTCAACCTACATCCTCAATCCCGATCTATCCGAGATCCGAGGAATATC
GAAATCGGGGCGCGCCTGGCCTCCGCGCCGGGTTTTGGCGCCTCCCGCGGGCGCCCCCCTCGTCACGGCG
AGCGCTGCCACGTCAGACGAAGGGCGCAGGAGCGTCCTGATCCTTCCGCCCGGACGCTCAGGACAGCGGC
CCGCTGCTCATAAGACTCGGCCTTAGAACCCCAGTATCAGCAGAAGGACATTTTAGGACGGGACTTGGGT
GACTCTAGGGCACTGGTTTTCTTTCCAGAGAGCGGAACAGGCGAGGAAAAGTAGTCCCTTCTCGGCGATT
CTGCGGAGGGATCTCCGTGGGGCGGTGAACGCCGATGATTATATAAGGACGCGCCGGGTGTGGCACAGCT
AGTTCCGTCGCAGCCGGGATTTGGGTCGCGGTTCTTGTTTGTGGATCGCTGTGATCGTCACTTGGTGAGT
AGCGGGCTGCTGGGCTGGCCGGGGCTTTCGTGGCCGCCGGGCCGCTCGGTGGGACGGAAGCGTGTGGAGA
GACCGCCAAGGGCTGTAGTCTGGGTCCGCGAGCAAGGTTGCCCTGAACTGGGGGTTGGGGGGAGCGCAGC
AAAATGGCGGCTGTTCCCGAGTCTTGAATGGAAGACGCTTGTGAGGCGGGCTGTGAGGTCGTTGAAACAA
GGTGGGGGGCATGGTGGGCGGCAAGAACCCAAGGTCTTGAGCCCTTCGCTAATGCGGGAAAGCTCTTATT
CGGGTGAGATGGGCTGGGCACCATCTGGGGACCCTGACGTGAAGTTTGTCACTGACTGGAGAACTCGGTT
TGTCGTCTGTTGCGGGGGCGGCAGTTATGGCGGTGCCGTTGGGCAGTGCACCCGTACCTTTGGGAGCGCG
CGCCCTCGTCGTGTCGTGACGTCACCCGTTCTGTTGGCTTATAATGCAGGGTGGGGCCACCTGCCGGTAG
GTGTGCGGTAGGCTTTTCTCCGTCGCAGGACGCAGGGTTCGGGCCTAGGGTAGGCTCTCCTGAATCGACA
GGCGCCGGACCTCTGGTGAGGGGAGGGATAAGTGAGGCGTCAGTTTCTTTGGTCGGTTTTATGTACCTAT
CTTCTTAAGTAGCTGAAGCTCCGGTTTTGAACTATGCGCTCGGGGTTGGCGAGTGTGTTTTGTGAAGTTT
TTTAGGCACCTTTTGAAATGTAATCATTTGGGTCAATATGTAATTTTCAGTGTTAGACTTGTAAATTGTC
CGCTAAATTCTGGCCGTTTTTGGCTTTTTTGTTAGACAACATGGGTAAAAAGCCTGAACTCACCGCGACG
TCTGTCGAGAAGTTTCTGATCGAAAAGTTCGACAGCGTCTCCGACCTGATGCAGCTCTCGGAGGGCGAAG
AATCTCGTGCTTTCAGCTTCGATGTAGGAGGGCGTGGATATGTCCTGCGGGTAAATAGCTGCGCCGATGG
TTTCTACAAAGATCGTTATGTTTATCGGCACTTTGCATCCGCCGCGCTCCCGATTCCGGAAGTGCTTGAC
ATTGGGGAGTTCAGCGAGAGCCTGACCTATTGCATCTCCCGCCGTGCACAGGGTGTCACGTTGCAAGACC
TGCCTGAAACCGAACTGCCCGCTGTTCTGCAGCCGGTCGCGGAGGCAATGGATGCCATCGCTGCCGCCGA
TCTTAGCCAGACGAGCGGGTTCGGCCCATTCGGACCGCAAGGAATCGGTCAATACACTACATGGCGTGAT
TTCATATGCGCGATTGCTGATCCCCATGTGTATCACTGGCAAACTGTGATGGACGACACCGTCAGTGCGT
CCGTCGCGCAGGCTCTCGATGAGCTGATGCTTTGGGCCGAGGACTGCCCCGAAGTCCGGCACCTCGTGCA
CGCGGATTTCGGCTCCAACAATGTCCTGACGGACAATGGCCGCATAACAGCGGTCATTGACTGGAGCGAG
GCGATGTTCGGGGATTCCCAATACGAGGTCGCCAACATCTTCTTCTGGAGGCCGTGGTTGGCTTGTATGG
AGCAGCAGACGCGCTACTTCGAGCGGAGGCATCCGGAGCTTGCAGGATCGCCCCGGCTCCGGGCGTATAT
GCTCCGCATTGGTCTTGACCAACTCTATCAGAGCTTGGTTGACGGCAATTTCGATGATGCAGCTTGGGCG
CAGGGTCGATGCGACGCAATCGTCCGATCCGGAGCCGGGACTGTCGGGCGTACACAAATCGCCCGCAGAA
GCGCCGCCGTCTGGACCGATGGCTGTGTAGAAGTACTCGCCGATAGTGGAAACCGACGCCCCAGCACTCG
TCCGAGGGCAAAGGAATAAGCTAGTATGTAAGCCTAGTCTTAGATAATAAAATCGCTATCCATCGAAGAT
GGATGTGTGTTGGTTTTTTGTGTGTGTAACGCTAGGCGCGCCTGGTGTACCGAGAACGATCCTCTCAGTG
CGAGTCTCGACGATCCATATCGTTGCTTGGCAGTCAGCCAGTCGGAATCCAGCTTGGGACCCAGGAAGTC
CAATCGTCAGATATTGTACTCAAGCCTGGTCACGGCAGCGTACCGATCTGTTTAAACCTAGATATTGATA
GTCTGATCGGTCAACGTATAATCGAGTCCTAGCTTTTGCAAACATCTATCAAGAGACAGGATCAGCAGGA
GGCTTTCGCATGAGTATTCAACATTTCCGTGTCGCCCTTATTCCCTTTTTTGCGGCATTTTGCCTTCCTG
TTTTTGCTCACCCAGAAACGCTGGTGAAAGTAAAAGATGCTGAAGATCAGTTGGGTGCGCGAGTGGGTTA
CATCGAACTGGATCTCAACAGCGGTAAGATCCTTGAGAGTTTTCGCCCCGAAGAACGCTTTCCAATGATG
AGCACTTTTAAAGTTCTGCTATGTGGCGCGGTATTATCCCGTATTGACGCCGGGCAAGAGCAACTCGGTC
GCCGCATACACTATTCTCAGAATGACTTGGTTGAGTATTCACCAGTCACAGAAAAGCATCTTACGGATGG
CATGACAGTAAGAGAATTATGCAGTGCTGCCATAACCATGAGTGATAACACTGCGGCCAACTTACTTCTG
ACAACGATTGGAGGACCGAAGGAGCTAACCGCTTTTTTGCACAACATGGGGGATCATGTAACTCGCCTTG
ATCGTTGGGAACCGGAGCTGAATGAAGCCATACCAAACGACGAGCGTGACACCACGATGCCTGTAGCAAT
GGCAACAACCTTGCGTAAACTATTAACTGGCGAACTACTTACTCTAGCTTCCCGGCAACAGTTGATAGAC
TGGATGGAGGCGGATAAAGTTGCAGGACCACTTCTGCGCTCGGCCCTTCCGGCTGGCTGGTTTATTGCTG
ATAAATCTGGAGCCGGTGAGCGTGGGTCTCGCGGTATCATTGCAGCACTGGGGCCAGATGGTAAGCCCTC
CCGTATCGTAGTTATCTACACGACGGGGAGTCAGGCAACTATGGATGAACGAAATAGACAGATCGCTGAG
ATAGGTGCCTCACTGATTAAGCATTGGTAACCGATTCTAGGTGCATTGGCGCAGAAAAAAATGCCTGATG
CGACGCTGCGCGTCTTATACTCCCACATATGCCAGATTCAGCAACGGATACGGCTTCCCCAACTTGCCCA
CTTCCATACGTGTCCTCCTTACCAGAAATTTATCCTTAAGATCCCGAATCGTTTAAACTCGACTCTGGCT
CTATCGAATCTCCGTCGTTTCGAGCTTACGCGAACAGCCGTGGCGCTCATTTGCTCGTCGGGCATCGAAT
CTCGTCAGCTATCGTCAGCTTACCTTTTTGGCAGCGATCGCGGCTCCCGACATCTTGGACCATTAGCTCC
ACAGGTATCTTCTTCCCTCTAGTGGTCATAACAGCAGCTTCAGCTACCTCTCAATTCAAAAAACCCCTCA
AGACCCGTTTAGAGGCCCCAAGGGGTTATGCTATCAATCGTTGCGTTACACACACAAAAAACCAACACAC
ATCCATCTTCGATGGATAGCGATTTTATTATCTAACTGCTGATCGAGTGTAGCCAGATCTAGTAATCAAT
TACGGGGTCATTAGTTCATAGCCCATATATGGAGTTCCG
